>Addgene plasmid #23644 | pDONR223-MAP4K2 | depositor partial sequence | sequence record 10679 | Author sequence
ATGGCGCTGCTGCGGGATGTGTCGCTGCAGGACCCGCGGGACCGCTTCGAGCTGCTGCAGCGCGTGGGGG
CCGGGACCTATGGCGACGTCTACAAGGCCCGCGACACGGTCACGTCCGAACTGGCCGCCGTGAAGATAGT
CAAGCTAGACCCAGGGGACGACATCAGCTCCCTCCAGCAGGAAATCACCATCCTGCGTGAGTGCCGCCAC
CCCAATGTGGTGGCCTACATTGGCAGCTACCTCAGGAATGACCGCTTGTGGATCTGCATGGAGTTCTGCG
GAGGGGGCTCCCTGCAGGAGATTTACCATGCCACTGGGCCCCTGGAGGAGCGGCAGATTGCCTACGTCTG
CCGAGAGGCACTGAAGGGGCTCCACCACCTGCATTCTCAGGGGAAGATCCACAGAGACATCAAGGGAGCC
AACCTTCTCCTCACTCTCCAGGGAGATGTCAAACTGGCTGACTTTGGGGTGTCAGGCGAGCTGACAGCGT
CTGTGGCCAAGAGGAGGTCTTTCATTGGGACTCCCTACTGGATGGCTCCCGAGGTGGCTGCTGTGGAGCG
CAAAGGTGGCTACAATGAGCTATGTGACGTCTGGGCCCTGGGCATCACTGCCATTGAGCTGGGCGAGCTG
CAGCCCCCTCTGTTCCACCTGCACCCCATGAGGGCCCTGATGCTCATGTCGAAGAGCAGCTTCCAGCCGC
CCAAACTGAGAGATAAGACTCGCTGGACCCAGAATTTCCACCACTTTCTCAAACTGGCCCTGACCAAGAA
TCCTAAGAAGAGGCCGACAGCAGAGAAGCTCCTGCAGCACCCGTTCACGACTCAGCAGCTCCCTCGGGCC
CTCCTCACACAGCTGCTGGACAAAGCCAGTGACCCTCATCTGGGGACCCCCTCCCCTGAGGACTGTGAGC
TGGAGACCTATGACATGTTTCCAGACACCATTCACTCCCGGGGGCAGCACGGCCCAGCCGAGAGGACCCC
CTCGGAGATCCAGTTTCACCAGGTGAAATTTGGCGCCCCACGCAGGAAGGAAACTGACCCACTGAATGAG
CCGTGGGAGGAAGAGTGGACACTACTGGGAAAGGAAGAGTTGAGTGGGAGCCTGCTGCAGTCGGTCCAGG
AGGCCCTGGAGGAAAGGAGTCTGACTATTCGGTCAGCCTCAGAATTCCAGGAGCTGGACTCCCCAGACGA
TACCATGGGAACCATCAAGCGGGCCCCGTTCCTAGGGCCACTCCCCACTGACCCTCCAGCAGAGGAGCCT
CTGTCCAGTCCCCCAGGCCCCAACAGCTCCCCACTGCTGCCCACGGCCTGGGCCACCATGAAGCAGCGGG
AGGATCCTGAGAGGTCATCCTGCCACGGGCTCCCCCCAACTCCCAAGGTGCATATGGGCGCCTGCTTCTC
CAAGGTCTTCAATGGCTGCCCCCTGCGGATCCACGCTGCTGTCACCTGGATTCACCCTGTTACTCGGGAC
CAGTTCCTGGTGGTAGGGGCCGAGGAAGGCATCTACACACTCAACCTGCATGAACTGCATGAGGATACGC
TGGAGAAGCTGATTTCACATCGCTGCTCCTGGCTCTACTGCGTGAACAACGTGCTGCTGTCACTCTCAGG
GAAATCCACGCACATCTGGGCCCATGACCTCCCAGGCCTGTTTGAGCAGCGGAGGCTACAGCAACAGGTT
CCCCTCTCCATCCCCACCAACCGCCTCACCCAGCGCATCATCCCCAGGCGCTTTGCTCTGTCCACCAAGA
TTCCTGACACCAAAGGCTGCTTGCAGTGTCGTGTGGTGCGGAATCCCTACACGGGTGCCACCTTCCTGCT
GGCCGCCCTGCCCACCAGCCTGCTCCTGCTGCAGTGGTATGAGCCGCTGCAGAAGTTTCTGCTGCTGAAG
AACTTCTCCAGCCCTCTGCCCAGCCCAGCTGGGATGCTGGAGCCGCTGGTGCTGGATGGGAAGGAGCTGC
CGCAGGTGTGTGTTGGGGCCGAGGGGCCTGAGGGGCCCGGCTGCCGCGTCCTGTTCCATGTCCTGCCCCT
GGAGGCTGGCCTGACGCCCGACATCCTCATCCCACCTGAGGGGATCCCAGGCTCGGCCCAGCAGGTGATC
CAGGTGGACAGGGACACAATCCTAGTCAGCTTTGAACGCTGTGTGAGGATTGTCAACATGCAGGGCGAGC
CCACGGCCACACTGGCACCTGAGCTGACCTTTGATTTCCCCATCGAGACTGTGGTGTGCCTGCAGGACAG
TGTGCTGGCCTTCTGGAGCCATGGGATGCAAGGCCGAAGCCTGGATACCAATGAGGTGACCCAGGAGATC
ACAGATGAAACAAGGATCTTCCGAGTGCTTGGGGCCCACAGAGACATCATCCTGGAGAGCATTCCCACTG
ACAACCCAGAGGCGCACAGCAACCTCTACATCCTCACGGGCCACCAGAGCACCTACTAA
