>Addgene plasmid #23644 | pDONR223-MAP4K2 | addgene partial sequence | sequence record 29470 | 23644 with M13pUC-fwd
GCTCGGGCCCAATAATGATTTTATTTTGACTGATAGTGACCTGTTCGTTGCAACAAATTGATGAGCAATG
CTTTTTTATAATGCCAACTTTGTACAAAAAAGTTGGCATGGCGCTGCTGCGGGATGTGTCGCTGCAGGAC
CCGCGGGACCGCTTCGAGCTGCTGCAGCGCGTGGGGGCCGGGACCTATGGCGACGTCTACAAGGCCCGCG
ACACGGTCACGTCCGAACTGGCCGCCGTGAAGATAGTCAAGCTAGACCCAGGGGACGACATCAGCTCCCT
CCAGCAGGAAATCACCATCCTGCGTGAGTGCCGCCACCCCAATGTGGTGGCCTACATTGGCAGCTACCTC
AGGAATGACCGCTTGTGGATCTGCATGGAGTTCTGCGGAGGGGGCTCCCTGCAGGAGATTTACCATGCCA
CTGGGCCCCTGGAGGAGCGGCAGATTGCCTACGTCTGCCGAGAGGCACTGAAGGGGCTCCACCACCTGCA
TTCTCAGGGGAAGATCCACAGAGACATCAAGGGAGCCAACCTTCTCCTCACTCTCCAGGGAGATGTCAAA
CTGGCTGACTTTGGGGTGTCAGGCGAGCTGACAGCGTCTGTGGCCAAGAGGAGGTCTTTCATTGGGACTC
CCTACTGGATGGCTCCCGAGGTGGCTGCTGTGGAGCGCAAAGGTGGCTAC
