[The description below was written by a language model from this plasmid's Addgene catalogue record.]
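Description:
pDONR223-MAP4K2 is a Gateway entry clone built in the pDONR223 donor backbone, carrying the open reading frame of human MAP4K2 (mitogen-activated protein kinase kinase kinase kinase 2, also known as GCK, BL44 or RAB8IP). The insert is about 2.4 kb in a backbone listed at about 5 kb before insertion. The plasmid is maintained in E. coli as a high-copy plasmid under spectinomycin selection. No feature table accompanies the record, so the origin of replication and the exact recombination sites are not itemised. As a product of Gateway cloning into a donor vector, the ORF would be expected to sit between attL-type sites, which allow LR recombination into attR-containing destination vectors. M13 forward and reverse priming sites flank the insert for sequence verification.

The ORF was cloned without a stop codon. After transfer into a destination vector, translation can therefore continue into a C-terminal epitope tag and a stop codon supplied by that vector, leaving the choice of tag open. The entry clone is not an expression construct: the record lists no promoter driving the kinase, and the depositors state that it should not be transfected directly. They point instead to a set of four companion lentiviral destination vectors (pLX301 to pLX304) for expressing such ORFs in mammalian cells. The depositor comments describe the clone as part of a kit of ORFs. The associated publication concerns resistance to RAF inhibition through reactivation of the MAP kinase pathway, which suggests use as a shuttle template for building kinase overexpression constructs for functional studies and screens.
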