Addgene plasmid #23644: pDONR223-MAP4K2
Depositing lab: William Hahn & David Root. Depositing organization: Dana-Farber Cancer Institute. Publication: COT drives resistance to RAF inhibition through MAP kinase pathway reactivation. Johannessen CM, Boehm JS, Kim SY, Thomas SR, Wardwell L, Johnson LA, Emery CM, Stransky N, Cogdill AP, Barretina J, Caponigro G, Hieronymus H, Murray RR, Salehi-Ashtiani K, Hill DE, Vidal M, Zhao JJ, Yang X, Alkan O, Kim S, Harris JL, Wilson CJ, Myer VE, Finan PM, Root DE, Roberts TM, Golub T, Flaherty KT, Dummer R, Weber BL, Sellers WR, Schlegel R, Wargo JA, Hahn WC, Garraway LA. Nature. 2010 Dec 16;468(7326):968-72. doi: 10.1038/nature09627 PubMed 21107320.
Backbone
  Vector backbone: pDONR223
  Backbone manufacturer: Invitrogen
  Backbone size w/o insert (bp): 5005
  Vector type: Gateway Donor vector
Growth in bacteria
  Bacterial resistance: Spectinomycin, 50 μg/mL
  Growth temperature: 37°C
  Growth strain: DH5alpha
  Copy number: High Copy
Gene/Insert
  Gene/Insert name: MAP4K2 (alt name: mitogen-activated protein kinase kinase kinase kinase 2)
  Species: H. sapiens (human)
  Insert size (bp): 2439
  Entrez Gene: MAP4K2 (a.k.a. BL44, GCK, RAB8IP)
  Cloning method: Gateway Cloning
  Sequencing primers: 5′ M13pUC-fwd; 3′ M13rev
Terms and licenses: Academic/Nonprofit Terms; Industry Terms: Not Available to Industry
Depositor comments: The ORF has no Stop codon. This design enables easy recombination into a destination vector to add an epitope tag of choice and Stop codon to the ORF. Do NOT use this plasmid directly for transfections. A set of 4 custom lentiviral vectors is available ( pLX301 (http://www.addgene.org/25895/) , pLX302 (http://www.addgene.org/25896/) , pLX303 (http://www.addgene.org/25897/) , pLX304 (http://www.addgene.org/25890/) ) to be used to express these ORFs in mammalian cells. These plasmids are not included in the kit and must be ordered separately.
How to cite: pDONR223-MAP4K2 was a gift from William Hahn & David Root (Addgene plasmid # 23644 ; http://n2t.net/addgene:23644 ; RRID:Addgene_23644)
